>Addgene plasmid #101825 | pET21 gamma-tubulin | addgene full sequence | sequence record 197129 | Addgene NGS Result
TAATACGACTCACTATAGGGGAATTGTGAGCGGATAACAATTCCCCTCTAGAAATAATTTTGTTTAACTT
TAAGAAGGAGATATACCATGGCTAGCATGACTGGTGGACAGCAAATGGGTCGGATCCGAATTCGTATGCC
GAGGGAAATCATCACCCTACAGTTGGGCCAGTGCGGCAATCAGATTGGGTTCGAGTTCTGGAAACAGCTG
TGCGCCGAGCATGGTATCAGCCCCGAGGGCATCGTGGAGGAGTTCGCCACCGAGGGCACTGACCACAAGG
ACGTCTTTTTCTACCAGGCAGACGATGAGCACTACATCCCCCGGGCCGTGCTGCTGGACTTGGAACCCCG
GGTGATCCACTCCATCCTCAACTCCCCCTATGCCAAGCTCTACAACCCAGAGAACATCTACCTGTCGGAA
CATGGAGGAGGAGCTGGCAACAACTGGGCCAGCGGATTCTCCCAGGGAGAAAAGATCCATGAGGACATTT
TTGACATCATAGACCGGGAGGCAGATGGTAGTGACAGTCTAGAGGGCTTTGTGCTGTGTCACTCCATTGC
TGGGGGGACAGGCTCTGGACTGGGTTCCTACCTCTTAGAACGGCTGAATGACAGGTATCCTAAGAAGCTG
GTGCAGACATACTCAGTGTTTCCCAACCAGGACGAGATGAGCGATGTGGTGGTCCAGCCTTACAATTCAC
TCCTCACACTCAAGAGGCTGACGCAGAATGCAGACTGTGTGGTGGTGCTGGACAACACAGCCCTGAACCG
GATTGCCACAGACCGCCTGCACATCCAGAACCCATCCTTCTCCCAGATCAACCAGCTGGTGTCTACCATC
ATGTCAGCCAGCACCACCACCCTGCGCTACCCTGGCTACATGAACAATGACCTCATCGGCCTCATCGCCT
CGCTCATTCCCACCCCACGGCTCCACTTCCTCATGACCGGCTACACCCCTCTCACTACGGACCAGTCAGT
GGCCAGCGTGAGGAAGACCACGGTCCTGGATGTCATGAGGCGGCTGCTGCAGCCCAAGAACGTGATGGTG
TCCACAGGCCGAGACCGCCAGACCAACCACTGCTACATCGCCATCCTCAACATCATCCAGGGAGAGGTGG
ACCCCACCCAGGTCCACAAGAGCTTGCAGAGGATCCGGGAACGCAAGTTGGCCAACTTCATCCCGTGGGG
CCCCGCCAGCATCCAGGTGGCCCTGTCGAGGAAGTCTCCCTACCTGCCCTCGGCCCACCGGGTCAGCGGG
CTCATGATGGCCAACCACACCAGCATCTCCTCGCTCTTCGAGAGAACCTGTCGCCAGTATGACAAGCTGC
GTAAGCGGGAGGCCTTCCTGGAGCAGTTCCGCAAGGAGGACATGTTCAAGGACAACTTTGATGAGATGGA
CACATCCAGGGAGATTGTGCAGCAGCTCATCGATGAGTACCATGCGGCCACACGGCCAGACTACATCTCC
TGGGGCACCCAGAAGCTTGCGGCCGCACTCGAGCACCACCACCACCACCACTGAGATCCGGCTGCTAACA
AAGCCCGAAAGGAAGCTGAGTTGGCTGCTGCCACCGCTGAGCAATAACTAGCATAACCCCTTGGGGCCTC
TAAACGGGTCTTGAGGGGTTTTTTGCTGAAAGGAGGAACTATATCCGGATTGGCGAATGGG
[124 nt withheld, positions 1672-1795]
C
[91 nt withheld, positions 1797-1887]
A
[49 nt withheld, positions 1889-1937]
CCTTTGACGTTGGAGTCCACGTTCTTT
[37 nt withheld, positions 1965-2001]
ACCCTATCTCGGTCTATTCTTTTGATTTATAAGGGATTTTGCCGATTTCGGCCTATTGGTTAAAAAATGA
GCTGATTTAACAAAAATTTAACGCGAATTTTAACAAAATATTAACGCTTACAATTTAGGTGGCACTTTTC
GGGGAAATGTGCGCGGAACCCCTATTTGTTTATTTTTCTAAATACATTCAAATATGTATCCGCTCATGAG
ACAATAACCCTGATAAATGCTTCAATAATATTGAAAAAGGAAGAGTATGAGTATTCAACATTTCCGTGTC
GCCCTTATTCCCTTTTTTGCGGCATTTTGCCTTCCTGTTTTTGCTCACCCAGAAACGCTGGTGAAAGTAA
AAGATGCTGAAGATCAGTTGGGTGCACGAGTGGGTTACATCGAACTGGATCTCAACAGCGGTAAGATCCT
TGAGAGTTTTCGCCCCGAAGAACGTTTTCCAATGATGAGCACTTTTAAAGTTCTGCTATGTGGCGCGGTA
TTATCCCGTATTGACGCCGGGCAAGAGCAACTCGGTCGCCGCATACACTATTCTCAGAATGACTTGGTTG
AGTACTCACCAGTCACAGAAAAGCATCTTACGGATGGCATGACAGTAAGAGAATTATGCAGTGCTGCCAT
AACCATGAGTGATAACACTGCGGCCAACTTACTTCTGACAACGATCGGAGGACCGAAGGAGCTAACCGCT
TTTTTGCACAACATGGGGGATCATGTAACTCGCCTTGATCGTTGGGAACCGGAGCTGAATGAAGCCATAC
CAAACGACGAGCGTGACACCACGATGCCTGCAGCAATGGCAACAACGTTGCGCAAACTATTAACTGGCGA
ACTACTTACTCTAGCTTCCCGGCAACAATTAATAGACTGGATGGAGGCGGATAAAGTTGCAGGACCACTT
CTGCGCTCGGCCCTTCCGGCTGGCTGGTTTATTGCTGATAAATCTGGAGCCGGTGAGCGTGGGTCTCGCG
GTATCATTGCAGCACTGGGGCCAGATGGTAAGCCCTCCCGTATCGTAGTTATCTACACGACGGGGAGTCA
GGCAACTATGGATGAACGAAATAGACAGATCGCTGAGATAGGTGCCTCACTGATTAAGCATTGGTAACTG
TCAGACCAAGTTTACTCATATATACTTTAGATTGATTTAAAACTTCATTTTTAATTTAAAAGGATCTAGG
TGAAGATCCTTTTTGATAATCTCATGACCAAAATCCCTTAACGTGAGTTTTCGTTCCACTGAGCGTCAGA
CCCCGTAGAAAAGATCAAAGGATCTTCTTGAGATCCTTTTTTTCTGCGCGTAATCTGCTGCTTGCAAACA
AAAAAACCACCGCTACCAGCGGTGGTTTGTTTGCCGGATCAAGAGCTACCAACTCTTTTTCCGAAGGTAA
CTGGCTTCAGCAGAGCGCAGATACCAAATACTGTCCTTCTAGTGTAGCCGTAGTTAGGCCACCACTTCAA
GAACTCTGTAGCACCGCCTACATACCTCGCTCTGCTAATCCTGTTACCAGTGGCTGCTGCCAGTGGCGAT
AAGTCGTGTCTTACCGGGTTGGACTCAAGACGATAGTTACCGGATAAGGCGCAGCGGTCGGGCTGAACGG
GGGGTTCGTGCACACAGCCCAGCTTGGAGCGAACGACCTACACCGAACTGAGATACCTACAGCGTGAGCT
ATGAGAAAGCGCCACGCTTCCCGAAGGGAGAAAGGCGGACAGGTATCCGGTAAGCGGCAGGGTCGGAACA
GGAGAGCGCACGAGGGAGCTTCCAGGGGGAAACGCCTGGTATCTTTATAGTCCTGTCGGGTTTCGCCACC
TCTGACTTGAGCGTCGATTTTTGTGATGCTCGTCAGGGGGGCGGAGCCTATGGAAAAACGCCAGCAACGC
GGCCTTTTTACGGTTCCTGGCCTTTTGCTGGCCTTTTGCTCACATGTTCTTTCCTGCGTTATCCCCTGAT
TCTGTGGATAACCGTATTACCGCCTTTGAGTGAGCTGATACCGCTCGCCGCAGCCGAACGACCGAGCGCA
GCGAGTCAGTGAGCGAGGAAGCGGAAGAGCGCCTGATGCGGTATTTTCTCCTTACGCATCTGTGCGGTAT
TTCACACCGCAATGGTGCACTCTCAGTACAATCTGCTCTGATGCCGCATAGTTAAGCCAGTATACACTCC
GCTATCGCTACGTGACTGGGTCATGGCTGCGCCCCGACACCCGCCAACACCCGCTGACGCGCCCTGACGG
GCTTGTCTGCTCCCGGCATCCGCTTACAGACAAGCTGTGACCGTCTCCGGGAGCTGCATGTGTCAGAGGT
TTTCACCGTCATCACCGAAACGCGCGAGGCAGCTGCGGTAAAGCTCATCAGCGTGGTCGTGAAGCGATTC
ACAGATGTCTGCCTGTTCATCCGCGTCCAGCTCGTTGAGTTTCTCCAGAAGCGTTAATGTCTGGCTTCTG
ATAAAGCGGGCCATGTTAAGGGCGGTTTTTTCCTGTTTGGTCACTGATGCCTCCGTGTAAGGGGGATTTC
TGTTCATGGGGGTAATGATACCGATGAAACGAGAGAGGATGCTCACGATACGGGTTACTGATGATGAACA
TGCCCGGTTACTGGAACGTTGTGAGGGTAAACAACTGGCGGTATGGATGCGGCGGGACCAGAGAAAAATC
ACTCAGGGTCAATGCCAGCGCTTCGTTAATACAGATGTAGGTGTTCCACAGGGTAGCCAGCAGCATCCTG
CGATGCAGATCCGGAACATAATGGTGCAGGGCGCTGACTTCCGCGTTTCCAGACTTTACGAAACACGGAA
ACCGAAGACCATTCATGTTGTTGCTCAGGTCGCAGACGTTTTGCAGCAGCAGTCGCTTCACGTTCGCTCG
CGTATCGGTGATTCATTCTGCTAACCAGTAAGGCAACCCCGCCAGCCTAGCCGGGTCCTCAACGACAGGA
GCACGATCATGCGCACCCGTGGGGCCGCCATGCCGGCGATAATGGCCTGCTTCTCGCCGAAACGTTTGGT
GGCGGGACCAGTGACGAAGGCTTGAGCGAGGGCGTGCAAGATTCCGAATACCGCAAGCGACAGGCCGATC
ATCGTCGCGCTCCAGCGAAAGCGGTCCTCGCCGAAAATGACCCAGAGCGCTGCCGGCACCTGTCCTACGA
GTTGCATGATAAAGAAGACAGTCATAAGTGCGGCGACGATAGTCATGCCCCGCGCCCACCGGAAGGAGCT
GACTGGGTTGAAGGCTCTCAAGGGCATCGGTCGAGATCCCGGTGCCTAATGAGTGAGCTAACTTACATTA
ATTGCGTTGCGCTCACTGCCCGCTTTCCAGTCGGGAAACCTGTCGTGCCAGCTGCATTAATGAATCGGCC
AACGCGCGGGGAGAGGCGGTTTGCGTATTGGGCGCCAGGGTGGTTTTTCTTTTCACCAGTGAGACGGGCA
ACAGCTGATTGCCCTTCACCGCCTGGCCCTGAGAGAGTTGCAGCAAGCGGTCCACGCTGGTTTGCCCCAG
CAGGCGAAAATCCTGTTTGATGGTGGTTAACGGCGGGATATAACATGAGCTGTCTTCGGTATCGTCGTAT
CCCACTACCGAGATATCCGCACCAACGCGCAGCCCGGACTCGGTAATGGCGCGCATTGCGCCCAGCGCCA
TCTGATCGTTGGCAACCAGCATCGCAGTGGGAACGATGCCCTCATTCAGCATTTGCATGGTTTGTTGAAA
ACCGGACATGGCACTCCAGTCGCCTTCCCGTTCCGCTATCGGCTGAATTTGATTGCGAGTGAGATATTTA
TGCCAGCCAGCCAGACGCAGACGCGCCGAGACAGAACTTAATGGGCCCGCTAACAGCGCGATTTGCTGGT
GACCCAATGCGACCAGATGCTCCACGCCCAGTCGCGTACCGTCTTCATGGGAGAAAATAATACTGTTGAT
GGGTGTCTGGTCAGAGACATCAAGAAATAACGCCGGAACATTAGTGCAGGCAGCTTCCACAGCAATGGCA
TCCTGGTCATCCAGCGGATAGTTAATGATCAGCCCACTGACGCGTTGCGCGAGAAGATTGTGCACCGCCG
CTTTACAGGCTTCGACGCCGCTTCGTTCTACCATCGACACCACCACGCTGGCACCCAGTTGATCGGCGCG
AGATTTAATCGCCGCGACAATTTGCGACGGCGCGTGCAGGGCCAGACTGGAGGTGGCAACGCCAATCAGC
AACGACTGTTTGCCCGCCAGTTGTTGTGCCACGCGGTTGGGAATGTAATTCAGCTCCGCCATCGCCGCTT
CCACTTTTTCCCGCGTTTTCGCAGAAACGTGGCTGGCCTGGTTCACCACGCGGGAAACGGTCTGATAAGA
GACACCGGCATACTCTGCGACATCGTATAACGTTACTGGTTTCACATTCACCACCCTGAATTGACTCTCT
TCCGGGCGCTATCATGCCATACCGCGAAAGGTTTTGCGCCATTCGATGGTGTCCGGGATCTCGACGCTCT
CCCTTATGCGACTCCTGCATTAGGAAGCAGCCCAGTAGTAGGTTGAGGCCGTTGAGCACCGCCGCCGCAA
GGAATGGTGCATGCAAGGAGATGGCGCCCAACAGTCCCCCGGCCACGGGGCCTGCCACCATACCCACGCC
GAAACAAGCGCTCATGAGCCCGAAGTGGCGAGCCCGATCTTCCCCATCGGTGATGTCGGCGATATAGGCG
CCAGCAACCGCACCTGTGGCGCCGGTGATGCCGGCCACGATGCGTCCGGCGTAGAGGATCGAGATCTCGA
TCCCGCGAAAT
Features (pLannotate 1.2.2; 20 found; start..end, strand, type, name):
      1..19      +  promoter       T7 promoter: promoter for bacteriophage T7 RNA polymerase
     20..44      +  protein_bind   lac operator: The lac repressor binds to the lac operator to inhibit transcription in E. coli. This inhibition can be relieved by adding lactose or isopropyl-β-D-thiogalactopyranoside (IPTG). lac repressor encoded by lacI
     59..81      +  RBS            RBS: efficient ribosome binding site from bacteriophage T7 gene 10 (Olins and Rangwala, 1989)
     88..120     +  CDS            T7 tag (gene 10 leader): leader peptide from bacteriophage T7 gene 10 promotes efficient translation in E. coli
    136..1482    +  CDS            TUBG1: TBG1_HUMAN - Also known as TUBG. Experimental evidence at protein level: Swiss-Prot protein existence level 1. Tubulin is the major constituent of microtubules. The gamma chain is found at microtubule organizing centers (MTOC) such as the spindle poles or the centrosome. Pericentriolar matrix component that regulates alpha/beta chain minus-end nucleation, centrosome duplication and spindle formation. From Homo sapiens (Human).
   1504..1521    +  CDS            9xHis (fragment): 9xHis affinity tag
   1531..1580    +  CDS            SET1 (fragment): solubility-enhancement tag derived from T7 phage gene 10B
   1588..1635    +  terminator     T7 terminator: transcription terminator for bacteriophage T7 RNA polymerase
   1672..2100    +  rep_origin     f1 ori (sequence partly withheld): f1 bacteriophage origin of replication; arrow indicates direction of (+) strand synthesis
   2153..2257    +  promoter       AmpR promoter: bla
   2258..3118    +  CDS            AmpR: β-lactamase; bla; confers resistance to ampicillin, carbenicillin, and related antibiotics
   3289..3877    +  rep_origin     ori: high-copy-number ColE1/pMB1/pBR322/pUC origin of replication
   4063..4202    -  misc_feature   bom: basis of mobility region from pBR322
   4304..4495    -  CDS            rop: Rop protein, which maintains plasmids at low copy number; rop
   4512..4892    +  CDS            YPB1_ECOLX: Protein predicted: Swiss-Prot protein existence level 4. From Escherichia coli.
   4964..5255    -  CDS            TcR (fragment): tetracycline efflux protein; tet; confers resistance to tetracycline
   5270..5291    -  protein_bind   CAP binding site: CAP binding activates transcription in the presence of cAMP. E. coli catabolite activator protein
   5304..6386    -  CDS            lacI: lac repressor; lacI; The lac repressor binds to the lac operator to inhibit transcription in E. coli. This inhibition can be relieved by adding lactose or isopropyl-β-D-thiogalactopyranoside (IPTG).
   6387..6464    -  promoter       lacI promoter: lacI
   6472..6751    -  CDS            TcR (fragment): tetracycline efflux protein; tet; confers resistance to tetracycline
