[The description below was written by a language model from this plasmid's Addgene catalogue record and pLannotate feature annotations shown in this document.]
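Description:
pET21 gamma-tubulin is a bacterial expression plasmid built on the pET21b backbone for producing human gamma-tubulin 1 (TUBG1) in E. coli. The sequenced record is 6,772 nt. It carries a ColE1/pMB1-type origin together with the pBR322 bom region and the rop gene, which moderates copy number, although the catalogue lists copy number as unknown. An f1 phage origin is also present. Selection is by ampicillin through the β-lactamase gene and its own promoter. Two short tetracycline-resistance fragments and a predicted E. coli open reading frame are annotated as well; these look like non-functional backbone remnants rather than working markers.

The expression cassette is the standard pET arrangement. A T7 promoter is followed directly by a lac operator, then the strong ribosome binding site from T7 gene 10 and the T7 tag leader peptide. Next comes the 1,347 bp full-length TUBG1 coding sequence, and the cassette ends at the T7 terminator. A histidine tag lies just downstream of the insert, matching the catalogued C-terminal His tag; its 18 nt span corresponds to six histidines, even though the annotation software labels it as a fragment of a 9xHis tag. The short "SET1" fragment called between the tag and the terminator is probably a similarity hit to T7-derived backbone sequence. The plasmid-borne lacI gene supplies lac repressor, which holds the operator closed until IPTG is added. Transcription also requires a host strain that provides T7 RNA polymerase. The N-terminal T7 tag appears positioned to be fused to the protein, but the catalogue lists only the His tag.

The stated purpose is production of gamma-tubulin in bacteria. The His tag would allow metal-affinity purification of the recombinant protein for biochemical work on this centrosomal microtubule-nucleating factor.
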