Addgene plasmid #101825: pET21 gamma-tubulin
Purpose: production of gamma-tubulin in bacteria
Depositing lab: Maria Alvarado-Kristensson & Ana Carrera. Depositing organization: Centro Nacional de Biotecnologia (CNB). Publication: SADB phosphorylation of gamma-tubulin regulates centrosome duplication. Alvarado-Kristensson M, Rodriguez MJ, Silio V, Valpuesta JM, Carrera AC. Nat Cell Biol. 2009 Sep;11(9):1081-92. doi: 10.1038/ncb1921. Epub 2009 Aug 2. PubMed 19648910.
Backbone
  Vector backbone: pET21b
  Vector type: Bacterial Expression
Growth in bacteria
  Bacterial resistance: Ampicillin, 100 μg/mL
  Growth temperature: 37°C
  Growth strain: DH5alpha
  Copy number: Unknown
Gene/Insert
  Gene/Insert name: gamma-tubulin 1 (alt name: TUBG1)
  Species: H. sapiens (human)
  Insert size (bp): 1347
  Mutation: Whole protein
  Entrez Gene: TUBG1 (a.k.a. CDCBM4, GCP-1, TUBG, TUBGCP1)
  Promoter: T7
  Tag / fusion protein: His (C terminal on insert)
  Cloning method: Ligation Independent Cloning
  Sequencing primers: 5′ TAA TAC GAC TCA CTA TAG GG
Resource information
  A portion of this plasmid was derived from a plasmid made by: The TUBG1 was originally cloned by Dr. Jiri Bartek.
Terms and licenses: Academic/Nonprofit Terms; Industry Terms: Not Available to Industry
How to cite: pET21 gamma-tubulin was a gift from Maria Alvarado-Kristensson & Ana Carrera (Addgene plasmid # 101825 ; http://n2t.net/addgene:101825 ; RRID:Addgene_101825)
