>Addgene plasmid #101825 | pET21 gamma-tubulin | depositor partial sequence | sequence record 192627 | Gamma-tubulin (EcoRI-HindIII)
GAATTCGTATGCCGAGGGAAATCATCACCCTACAGTTGGGCCAGTGCGGCAATCAGATTGGGTTCGAGTT
CTGGAAACAGCTGTGCGCCGAGCATGGTATCAGCCCCGAGGGCATCGTGGAGGAGTTCGCCACCGAGGGC
ACTGACCACAAGGACGTCTTTTTCTACCAGGCAGACGATGAGCACTACATCCCCCGGGCCGTGCTGCTGG
ACTTGGAACCCCGGGTGATCCACTCCATCCTCAACTCCCCCTATGCCAAGCTCTACAACCCAGAGAACAT
CTACCTGTCGGAACATGGAGGAGGAGCTGGCAACAACTGGGCCAGCGGATTCTCCCAGGGAGAAAAGATC
CATGAGGACATTTTTGACATCATAGACCGGGAGGCAGATGGTAGTGACAGTCTAGAGGGCTTTGTGCTGT
GTCACTCCATTGCTGGGGGGACAGGCTCTGGACTGGGTTCCTACCTCTTAGAACGGCTGAATGACAGGTA
TCCTAAGAAGCTGGTGCAGACATACTCAGTGTTTCCCAACCAGGACGAGATGAGCGATGTGGTGGTCCAG
CCTTACAATTCACTCCTCACACTCAAGAGGCTGACGCAGAATGCAGACTGTGTGGTGGTGCTGGACAACA
CAGCCCTGAACCGGATTGCCACAGACCGCCTGCACATCCAGAACCCATCCTTCTCCCAGATCAACCAGCT
GGTGTCTACCATCATGTCAGCCAGCACCACCACCCTGCGCTACCCTGGCTACATGAACAATGACCTCATC
GGCCTCATCGCCTCGCTCATTCCCACCCCACGGCTCCACTTCCTCATGACCGGCTACACCCCTCTCACTA
CGGACCAGTCAGTGGCCAGCGTGAGGAAGACCACGGTCCTGGATGTCATGAGGCGGCTGCTGCAGCCCAA
GAACGTGATGGTGTCCACAGGCCGAGACCGCCAGACCAACCACTGCTACATCGCCATCCTCAACATCATC
CAGGGAGAGGTGGACCCCACCCAGGTCCACAAGAGCTTGCAGAGGATCCGGGAACGCAAGTTGGCCAACT
TCATCCCGTGGGGCCCCGCCAGCATCCAGGTGGCCCTGTCGAGGAAGTCTCCCTACCTGCCCTCGGCCCA
CCGGGTCAGCGGGCTCATGATGGCCAACCACACCAGCATCTCCTCGCTCTTCGAGAGAACCTGTCGCCAG
TATGACAAGCTGCGTAAGCGGGAGGCCTTCCTGGAGCAGTTCCGCAAGGAGGACATGTTCAAGGACAACT
TTGATGAGATGGACACATCCAGGGAGATTGTGCAGCAGCTCATCGATGAGTACCATGCGGCCACACGGCC
AGACTACATCTCCTGGGGCACCCAGAAGCTT
